>Addgene plasmid #215291 | pWN172 | addgene full sequence | sequence record 434095 | Addgene NGS Result
GACGTCCTCGGTACCAAATTCCAGAAAAGAGGCCTCCCGAAAGGGGGGCCTTTTTTCGTTTTGGTCCATC
TTGAACTAGCATACATACTGATGGCTAGCTCAGTCCTAGGGATTATGCTAGCACGTCGACTTATCTCGAG
TGAGATATTGTTGACGAACTCATAAAGTCAAGTAGGAGATTAATTCCATGGGCCATCACCATCACCATCA
CCATCACCATCACAGCAGCGGCCATATCGAAGGTCGTCATAGCAAAGGAGAAGAACTTTTCACTGGAGTT
GTCCCAATTCTTGTTGAATTAGATGGTGATGTTAATGGGCACAAATTTTCTGTCCGTGGAGAGGGTGAAG
GTGATGCTACAAACGGAAAACTCACCCTTAAATTTATTTGCACTACTGGAAAACTACCTGTTCCGTGGCC
AACACTTGTCACTACTCTGACCTATGGTGTTCAATGCTTTTCCCGTTATCCGGATCACATGAAACGGCAT
GACTTTTTCAAGAGTGCCATGCCCGAAGGTTATGTACAGGAACGCACTATATCTTTCAAAGATGACGGGA
CCTACAAGACGCGTGCTGAAGTCAAGTTTGAAGGTGATACCCTTGTTAATCGTATCGAGTTAAAGGGTAT
TGATTTTAAAGAAGATGGAAACATTCTTGGACACAAACTTGAGTACAACTTTAACTCACACAATGTATAC
ATCACGGCAGACAAACAAAAGAATGGAATCAAAGCTAACTTCAAAATTCGCCACAACGTTGAAGATGGTT
CCGTTCAACTAGCAGACCATTATCAACAAAATACTCCAATTGGCGATGGCCCTGTCCTTTTACCAGACAA
CCATTACCTGTCGACACAATCTGTCCTTTCGAAAGATCCCAACGAAAAGCGTGACCACATGGTCCTTCTT
GAGTTTGTAACTGCTGCTGGGATTACACATGGCATGGATGAGCTCTACAAATAATAAGAATTCTTCAGCC
AAAAAACTTAAGACCGCCGGTCTTGTCCACTACCTTGCAGTAATGCGGTGGACAGGATCGGCGGTTTTCT
TTTCTCTTCTCAACCTAGGTCAGCCTGCCGCCTTGGGCCGGGTGATGTCGTACTTGCCCGCCGCGAACTC
GGTTACCGTCCAGCCCAGCGCGACCAGCTCCGGCAACGCCTCGCGCACCCGCTGGCGGCGCTTGCGCATG
GTCGAACCACTGGCCTCTGACGGCCAGACATAGCCGCACAAGGTATCTATGGAAGCCTTGCCGGTTTTGC
CGGGGTCGATCCAGCCACACAGCCGCTGGTGCAGCAGGCGGGCGGTTTCGCTGTCCAGCGCCCGCACCTC
GTCCATGCTGATGCGCACATGCTGGCCGCCACCCATGACGGCCTGCGCGATCAAGGGGTTCAGGGCCACG
TACAGGCGCCCGTCCGCCTCGTCGCTGGCGTACTCCGACAGCAGCCGAAACCCCTGCCGCTTGCGGCCAT
TCTGGGCGATGATGGATACCTTCCAAAGGCGCTCGATGCAGTCCTGTATGTGCTTGAGCGCCCCACCACT
ATCGACCTCTGCCCCGATTTCCTTTGCCAGCGCCCGATAGCTACCTTTGACCACCATGGCATCAGCGGTG
ACGGCCTCCCACTTGGGTTCCAGGAACAGCCGGAGCTGCCGTCCGCCTTCGGTCTTGGGTTCCGGGCCAA
GCACTAGGCCATTAGGCCCAGCCATGGCCACCAGCCCTTGCAGGATGCGCAGATCATCAGCGCCCAGCGG
CTCCGGGCCGCTGAACTCGATCCGCTTGCCGTCGCCGTAGTCATACGTCACGTCCAGCTTGCTGCGCTTG
CGCTCGCCCCGCTTGAGGGCACGGAACAGGCCGGGGGCCAGACAGTGCGCCGGGTCGTGCCGGACGTGGC
TGAGGCTGTGCTTGTTCTTAGGCTTCACCACGGGGCACCCCCTTGCTCTTGCGCTGCCTCTCCAGCACGG
CGGGCTTGAGCACCCCGCCGTCATGCCGCCTGAACCACCGATCAGCGAACGGTGCGCCATAGTTGGCCTT
GCTCACACCGAAGCGGACGAAGAACCGGCGCTGGTCGTCGTCCACACCCCATTCCTCGGCCTCGGCGCTG
GTCATGCTCGACAGGTAGGACTGCCAGCGGATGTTATCGACCAGTACCGAGCTGCCCCGGCTGGCCTGCT
GCTGGTCGCCTGCGCCCATCATGGCCGCGCCCTTGCTGGCATGGTGCAGGAACACGATAGAGCACCCGGT
ATCGGCGGCGATGGCCTCCATGCGACCGATGACCTGGGCCATGGGGCCGCTGGCGTTTTCTTCCTCGATG
TGGAACCGGCGCAGCGTGTCCAGCACCATCAGGCGGCGGCCCTCGGCGGCGCGCTTGAGGCCGTCGAACC
ACTCCGGGGCCATGATGTTGGGCAGGCTGCCGATCAGCGGCTGGATCAGCAGGCCGTCAGCCACGGCTTG
CCGTTCCTCGGCGCTGAGGTGCGCCCCAAGGGCGTGCAGGCGGTGATGAATGGCGGTGGGCGGGTCTTCG
GCGGGCAGGTAGATCACCGGGCCGGTGGGCAGTTCGCCCACCTCCAGCAGATCCGGCCCGCCTGCAATCT
GTGCGGCCAGTTGCAGGGCCAGCATGGATTTACCGGCACCACCGGGCGACACCAGCGCCCCGACCGTACC
GGCCACCATGTTGGGCAAAACGTAGTCCAGCGGTGGCGGCGCTGCTGCGAACGCCTCCAGAATATTGATA
GGCTTATGGGTAGCCATTGATTGCCTCCTTTGCAGGCAGTTGGTGGTTAGGCGCTGGCGGGGTCACTACC
CCCGCCCTGCGCCGCTCTGAGTTCTTCCAGGCACTCGCGCAGCGCCTCGTATTCGTCGTCGGTCAGCCAG
AACTTGCGCTGACGCATCCCTTTGGCCTTCATGCGCTCGGCATATCGCGCTTGGCGTACAGCGTCAGGGC
TGGCCAGCAGGTCGCCGGTCTGCTTGTCCTTTTGGTCTTTCATATCAGTCACCGAGAAACTTGCCGGGGC
CGAAAGGCTTGTCTTCGCGGAACAAGGACAAGGTGCAGCCGTCAAGGTTAAGGCTGGCCATATCAGCGAC
TGAAAAGCGGCCAGCCTCGGCCTTGTTTGACGTATAACCAAAGCCACCGGGCAACCAATAGCCCTTGTCA
CTTTTGATCAGGTAGACCGACCCTGAAGCGCTTTTTTCGTATTCCATAAAACCCCCTTCTGTGCGTGAGT
ACTCATAGTATAACAGGCGTGAGTACCAACGCAAGCACTACATGCTGAAATCTGGCCCGCCCCTGTCCAT
GCCTCGCTGGCGGGGTGCCGGTGCCCGTGCCAGCTCGGCCCGCGCAAGCTGGACGCTGGGCAGACCCATG
ACCTTGCTGACGGTGCGCTCGATGTAATCCGCTTCGTGGCCGGGCTTGCGCTCTGCCAGCGCTGGGCTGG
CCTCGGCCATGGCCTTGCCGATTTCCTCGGCACTGCGGCCCCGGCTGGCCAGCTTCTGCGCGGCGATAAA
GTCGCACTTGCTGAGGTCATCACCGAAGCGCTTGACCAGCCCGGCCATCTCGCTGCGGTACTCGTCCAGC
GCCGTGCGCCGGTGGCGGCTAAGCTGCCGCTCGGGCAGTTCGAGGCTGGCCAGCCTGCGGGCCTTCTCCT
GCTGCCGCTGGGCCTGCTCGATCTGCTGGCCAGCCTGCTGCACCAGCGCCGGGCCAGCGGTGGCGGTCTT
GCCCTTGGATTCACGCAGCAGCACCCACGGCTGATAACCGGCGCGGGTGGTGTGCTTGTCCTTGCGGTTG
GTGAAGCCCGCCAAGCGGCCATAGTGGCGGCTGTCGGCGCTGGCCGGGTCGGCGTCGTACTCGCTGGCCA
GCGTCCGGGCAATCTGCCCCCGAAGTTCACCGCCTGCGGCGTCGGCCACCTTGACCCATGCCTGATAGTT
CTTCGGGCTGGTTTCCACTACCAGGGCAGGCTCCCGGCCCTCGGCTTTCATGTCATCCAGGTCAAACTCG
CTGAGGTCGTCCACCAGCACCAGACCATGCCGCTCCTGCTCGGCGGGCCTGATATACACGTCATTGCCCT
GGGCATTCATCCGCTTGAGCCATGGCGTGTTCTGGAGCACTTCGGCGGCTGACCATTCCCGGTTCATCAT
CTGGCCGGTGGTGGCGTCCCTGACGCCGATATCGAAGCGCTCACAGCCCATGGCCTTGAGCTGTCGGCCT
ATGGCCTGCAAAGTCCTGTCGTTCTTCATCGGGCCACCAAGCGATTCCCACACATTATACGAGCCGGAAG
CATAAAGTGTAGCTAGATCCGAAGGATGAGCCGGGCTGAATGATCGACCGAGACAGGCCCTGCGGGGCTG
CACACGCGCCCCCACCCTTCGGGTAGGGGAAAAGGCCGCTAAAGCGGCTAAAAGCGCTCCAGCGTATTTC
TGCGGGGTTTGGTGTGGGGTTTAGCGGGCTTTGCCCGCCTTTCCCCCTGCCGCGCAGCGGTGGGGCGGTG
TGTAGCCTAGCGCAGCGAATAGACCAGCTATCCGGCCTCTGGCCGGGCATATTGGGCAAGGGCAGCAGCG
CCCCACAAGGGCGCTGATAACCGCGCCTAGTGGATTATTCTTAGATAATCATGGATGGATTTTTCCAACA
CCCCGCCAGCCCCCGCCCCTGCTGGGTTTGCAGGTTTGGGGGCGTGACAGTTATTGCAGGGGTTCGTGAC
AGTTATTGCAGGGGGGCGTGACAGTTATTGCAGGGGTTCGTGACAGTTAGACTAGTGCTTGGATTCTCAC
CAATAAAAAACGCCCGGCGGCAACCGAGCGTTCTGAACAAATCCAGATGGAGTTCTGAGGTCATTACTGG
ATCTATCAACAGGAGTCCAAGCGAGCTCTCGAACCCCAGAGTCCCGCTCAGAAGAACTCGTCAAGAAGGC
GATAGAAGGCGATGCGCTGCGAATCGGGAGCGGCGATACCGTAAAGCACGAGGAAGCGGTCAGCCCATTC
GCCGCCAAGCTCTTCAGCAATATCACGGGTAGCCAACGCTATGTCCTGATAGCGGTCCGCCACACCCAGC
CGGCCACAGTCGATGAATCCAGAAAAGCGGCCATTTTCCACCATGATATTCGGCAAGCAGGCATCGCCAT
GGGTCACGACGAGATCCTCGCCGTCGGGCATGCGCGCCTTGAGCCTGGCGAACAGTTCGGCTGGCGCGAG
CCCCTGATGCTCTTCGTCCAGATCATCCTGATCGACAAGACCGGCTTCCATCCGAGTACGTGCTCGCTCG
ATGCGATGTTTCGCTTGGTGGTCGAATGGGCAGGTAGCCGGATCAAGCGTATGCAGCCGCCGCATTGCAT
CAGCCATGATGGATACTTTCTCGGCAGGAGCAAGGTGAGATGACAGGAGATCCTGCCCCGGCACTTCGCC
CAATAGCAGCCAGTCCCTTCCCGCTTCAGTGACAACGTCGAGCACAGCTGCGCAAGGAACGCCCGTCGTG
GCCAGCCACGATAGCCGCGCTGCCTCGTCCTGCAGTTCATTCAGGGCACCGGACAGGTCGGTCTTGACAA
AAAGAACCGGGCGCCCCTGCGCTGACAGCCGGAACACGGCGGCATCAGAGCAGCCGATTGTCTGTTGTGC
CCAGTCATAGCCGAATAGCCTCTCCACCCAAGCGGCCGGAGAACCTGCGTGCAATCCATCTTGTTCAATC
ATGCGAAACGATCCTCATCCTGTCTCTTGATCAGATCATGATCCCCTGCGCCATCAGATCCTTGGCGGCA
AGAAAGCCATCCAGTTTACTTTGCAGGGCTTCCCAACCTTACCAGAGGGCGCCCCAGCTGGCAATTCC
Features (pLannotate 1.2.2; 12 found; start..end, strand, type, name):
     94..110     +  promoter       J23119(SpeI) promoter (fragment): bacterial promoter (Registry of Standard Biological Parts BBa J23119) modified to end with an SpeI site
    197..220     +  CDS            8xHis: 8xHis affinity tag
    251..961     +  CDS            Superfolder GFP: Superfolder GFP is a basic (constitutively fluorescent) green fluorescent protein published in 2005, derived from Aequorea victoria. It is reported to be a very rapidly-maturing weak dimer.
   1070..1921    -  CDS            RSF1010 RepC (fragment): replication protein C of the broad-host-range plasmid RSF1010 (Scholz et al., 1989); repC
   1908..2747    -  CDS            RSF1010 RepA: replication protein A of the broad-host-range plasmid RSF1010 (Scholz et al., 1989); repA
   2739..2813    -  ncRNA          Plasmid R1162: Accession: RF00043 - R1162-like plasmid antisense RNA
   3258..4229    -  CDS            RSF1010 RepB: replication protein B of the broad-host-range plasmid RSF1010 (Scholz et al., 1989); repB
   4253..4281    -  promoter       lac UV5 promoter (fragment): E. coli lac promoter with an "up" mutation
   4336..4730    +  rep_origin     RSF1010 oriV: replication origin of the broad-host-range plasmid RSF1010; requires the RSF1010 RepA/B/C proteins for replication (Scholz et al., 1989)
   4753..4847    -  terminator     lambda t0 terminator: transcription terminator from phage lambda
   4881..5672    -  CDS            neo: KKA2_KLEPN - Also known as kan, nptII. Experimental evidence at protein level: Swiss-Prot protein existence level 1. Resistance to kanamycin, neomycin, paromomycin, ribostamycin, butirosin and gentamicin B. From Klebsiella pneumoniae.
   5704..5808    -  CDS            tnpA (fragment): TN5P_ECOLX - Also known as tnp. Experimental evidence at protein level: Swiss-Prot protein existence level 1. Mediates transposition of transposon Tn5 by a 'cut and paste' mechanism. First, the monomeric transposase binds the 19 bp inverted DNA repeats flanking the transposon. Then, dimerization of the DNA- bound transposase creates a synaptic DNA complex. After nicking of the first DNA strand, excision of the transposon proceeds through a series of intermediates. The transposase then mediates the insertion of the transposon at a new site by strand transfer. The activity of the wild- type tran
