[The description below was written by a language model from this plasmid's Addgene catalogue record and pLannotate feature annotations shown in this document.]
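Description:
pWN172 is a 5.8 kb bacterial expression plasmid built on the broad-host-range RSF1010 replicon and designed to report constitutive promoter activity through superfolder GFP. Replication relies on the RSF1010 oriV together with the plasmid-encoded RepA, RepB and RepC proteins, all of which are annotated on the reverse strand (RepC as a fragment call), along with the R1162-like antisense RNA that participates in regulating replication gene expression. Because this system supplies its own helicase, primase and initiator, RSF1010 derivatives can be maintained at low copy in many Gram-negative species as well as in E. coli. A fragment matching the lac UV5 promoter lies just upstream of repB. Selection is by kanamycin, conferred by the Tn5-derived neo (nptII) gene, which is followed by a lambda t0 terminator. A short adjoining tnpA fragment is most likely residual Tn5 sequence carried along with the marker rather than a functional transposase.

The payload is a 711 bp synthetic sfGFP coding sequence preceded by an N-terminal 8xHis tag. According to the catalogue entry it is driven by the Anderson promoter J23113, a weak member of that constitutive promoter library. The automated annotation instead flags a partial match to J23119 at this position, which is expected because the Anderson promoters are close sequence variants of one another. No terminator downstream of sfGFP is annotated.

The plasmid comes from a synthetic biology toolbox for nitrogen-fixing soil microbes. It most plausibly serves as one point in a set of fluorescent reporters for benchmarking promoter strength and RSF1010 performance in such hosts, although the record does not name specific target strains.
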