Addgene plasmid #215291: pWN172
Purpose: Expresses sfGFP under the Anderson J23113 promoter with an RSF1010 backbone.
Depositing lab: Brian Pfleger. Depositing organization: University of Wisconsin, Madison. Publication: Synthetic Biology Toolbox for Nitrogen-Fixing Soil Microbes. Venkataraman M, Ynigez-Gutierrez A, Infante V, MacIntyre A, Fernandes-Junior PI, Ane JM, Pfleger B. ACS Synth Biol. 2023 Dec 15;12(12):3623-3634. doi: 10.1021/acssynbio.3c00414. Epub 2023 Nov 21. PubMed 37988619.
Backbone
  Vector backbone: RSF1010
  Backbone size w/o insert (bp): 5100
  Total vector size (bp): 5808
  Vector type: Bacterial Expression
Growth in bacteria
  Bacterial resistance: Kanamycin, 50 μg/mL
  Growth temperature: 37°C
  Growth strain: DH5alpha
  Copy number: Low Copy
Gene/Insert
  Gene/Insert name: sfGFP
  Species: Synthetic
  Insert size (bp): 711
  Promoter: J23113
  Tag / fusion protein: His (N terminal on insert)
  Cloning method: Unknown
  Sequencing primers: 5′ agaacctgcgtgcaatccatc
Terms and licenses: Academic/Nonprofit Terms; Industry Terms: Not Available to Industry
How to cite: pWN172 was a gift from Brian Pfleger (Addgene plasmid # 215291 ; http://n2t.net/addgene:215291 ; RRID:Addgene_215291)
